Addgene plasmid #127896: FH-TET3-HxDmut-pEF
Purpose: Expresses ten-eleven-translocation 3 (TET3) containing HxD mutation at H1077Y and D1079A
Depositing lab: Patrick Hogan & Anjana Rao. Depositing organization: La Jolla Institute for Immunology. Publication: Modulation of TET2 expression and 5-methylcytosine oxidation by the CXXC domain protein IDAX. Ko M, An J, Bandukwala HS, Chavez L, Aijo T, Pastor WA, Segal MF, Li H, Koh KP, Lahdesmaki H, Hogan PG, Aravind L, Rao A. Nature. 2013 May 2;497(7447):122-6. doi: 10.1038/nature12052. Epub 2013 Apr 7. PubMed 23563267.
Backbone
  Vector backbone: PEF1a
  Backbone manufacturer: Invitrogen
  Backbone size w/o insert (bp): 6200
  Total vector size (bp): 11669
  Vector type: Mammalian Expression
Growth in bacteria
  Bacterial resistance: Ampicillin, 100 μg/mL
  Growth temperature: 37°C
  Growth strain: DH5alpha
  Copy number: Unknown
Gene/Insert
  Gene/Insert name: TET3-HxDmut
  Species: H. sapiens (human)
  Insert size (bp): 5469
  GenBank ID: NM_001287491.2
  Entrez Gene: TET3 (a.k.a. hCG_40738)
  Promoter: EF-1a
  Tag / fusion protein: HA and Flag (N terminal on insert)
  Cloning method: Restriction Enzyme; 5′ cloning site KpnI (not destroyed); 3′ cloning site XbaI (not destroyed)
  Sequencing primers: 5′ T7; 3′ BGH Reverse
Terms and licenses: Academic/Nonprofit Terms; Industry Terms: Not Available to Industry
How to cite: FH-TET3-HxDmut-pEF was a gift from Patrick Hogan & Anjana Rao (Addgene plasmid # 127896 ; http://n2t.net/addgene:127896 ; RRID:Addgene_127896)
