[The description below was written by a language model from this plasmid's Addgene catalogue record and pLannotate feature annotations shown in this document.]
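Description:
FH-TET3-HxDmut-pEF is a mammalian expression plasmid built on an Invitrogen pEF1α-type backbone. It carries a human TET3 cDNA with two substitutions, H1077Y and D1079A, in the HxD motif. This motif forms part of the iron-binding catalytic centre of TET dioxygenases, so these changes are generally used to abolish the enzyme's ability to oxidise 5-methylcytosine to 5-hydroxymethylcytosine and further products. Transcription is driven by the strong constitutive EF-1α promoter and terminated by the bovine growth hormone polyadenylation signal. A T7 promoter lies just upstream of the coding region.

The catalogue entry lists N-terminal Flag and HA tags. The feature table detects a FLAG fragment ahead of the TET3 open reading frame but does not annotate HA separately. A backbone-derived V5 tag sequence sits downstream of the insert, and the record does not indicate whether it is in frame or translated. The insert was cloned between KpnI and XbaI sites, both of which were retained.

In E. coli the plasmid is maintained through a high-copy ColE1/pUC-type origin and selected with ampicillin via β-lactamase. An f1 origin is also present. A neomycin phosphotransferase cassette, driven by the SV40 early promoter and ending in an SV40 polyadenylation signal, should allow G418 selection of transfected mammalian cells. The sequenced record is 11,575 nt, slightly shorter than the stated total size of 11,669 bp.

The construct most plausibly serves as a catalytically inactive control alongside wild-type TET3 in studies of 5-methylcytosine oxidation, with the epitope tags available for detection or immunoprecipitation.
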