Features (pLannotate 1.2.2; 22 found; start..end, strand, type, name):
      1..1179    +  promoter       EF-1α promoter: strong constitutive promoter for human elongation factor EF-1α
   1196..1214    +  promoter       T7 promoter: promoter for bacteriophage T7 RNA polymerase
   1259..1279    +  CDS            FLAG (fragment): FLAG® epitope tag, followed by an enterokinase cleavage site
   1331..6712    +  CDS            TET3: TET3_HUMAN - Also known as KIAA0401. Experimental evidence at protein level: Swiss-Prot protein existence level 1. Dioxygenase that catalyzes the conversion of the modified genomic base 5-methylcytosine (5mC) into 5-hydroxymethylcytosine (5hmC) and plays a key role in epigenetic chromatin reprogramming in the zygote following fertilization (PubMed:31928709). Also mediates subsequent conversion of 5hmC into 5-formylcytosine (5fC), and conversion of 5fC to 5-carboxylcytosine (5caC). Conversion of 5mC into 5hmC, 5fC and 5caC probably constitutes the first step in cytosine demethylation (By simila
   6734..6775    +  CDS            V5 tag: epitope tag from simian virus 5
   6831..7055    +  polyA_signal   bGH poly(A) signal: bovine growth hormone polyadenylation signal
   7059..7080    +  promoter       SV40 promoter (fragment): SV40 enhancer and early promoter
   7101..7529    +  rep_origin     f1 ori (sequence partly withheld): f1 bacteriophage origin of replication; arrow indicates direction of (+) strand synthesis
   7543..7872    +  promoter       SV40 promoter: SV40 enhancer and early promoter
   7939..8730    +  CDS            neo: KKA2_KLEPN - Also known as kan, nptII. Experimental evidence at protein level: Swiss-Prot protein existence level 1. Resistance to kanamycin, neomycin, paromomycin, ribostamycin, butirosin and gentamicin B. From Klebsiella pneumoniae.
   8756..8914    +  CDS            ble (fragment): BLE_KLEPN - Experimental evidence at protein level: Swiss-Prot protein existence level 1. Binding protein with a strong affinity to the bleomycin family of antibiotics. Binds to CL990; an antimitotic-antibiotic compound. From Klebsiella pneumoniae.
   8909..9030    +  polyA_signal   SV40 poly(A) signal: SV40 polyadenylation signal
   9101..9123    -  protein_bind   lac operator (fragment): The lac repressor binds to the lac operator to inhibit transcription in E. coli. This inhibition can be relieved by adding lactose or isopropyl-β-D-thiogalactopyranoside (IPTG). lac repressor encoded by lacI
   9127..9157    -  promoter       lac promoter: promoter for the E. coli lac operon
   9172..9193    -  protein_bind   CAP binding site: CAP binding activates transcription in the presence of cAMP. E. coli catabolite activator protein
   9206..9298    -  CDS            lacI (fragment): lac repressor; lacI; The lac repressor binds to the lac operator to inhibit transcription in E. coli. This inhibition can be relieved by adding lactose or isopropyl-β-D-thiogalactopyranoside (IPTG).
   9470..10058   -  rep_origin     ori: high-copy-number ColE1/pMB1/pBR322/pUC origin of replication
  10229..11089   -  CDS            AmpR: β-lactamase; bla; confers resistance to ampicillin, carbenicillin, and related antibiotics
  11090..11194   -  promoter       AmpR promoter: bla
  11253..11305   -  misc_feature   bom (fragment): basis of mobility region from pBR322
  11460..11478   +  enhancer       CMV enhancer (fragment): human cytomegalovirus immediate early enhancer
  11503..11569   +  CDS            small t antigen (fragment): SV40 (simian virus 40) small t antigen
>Addgene plasmid #127896 | FH-TET3-HxDmut-pEF | addgene full sequence | sequence record 258346 | Addgene NGS Result
GGCTCCGGTGCCCGTCAGTGGGCAGAGCGCACATCGCCCACAGTCCCCGAGAAGTTGGGGGGAGGGGTCG
GCAATTGAACCGGTGCCTAGAGAAGGTGGCGCGGGGTAAACTGGGAAAGTGATGTCGTGTACTGGCTCCG
CCTTTTTCCCGAGGGTGGGGGAGAACCGTATATAAGTGCAGTAGTCGCCGTGAACGTTCTTTTTCGCAAC
GGGTTTGCCGCCAGAACACAGGTAAGTGCCGTGTGTGGTTCCCGCGGGCCTGGCCTCTTTACGGGTTATG
GCCCTTGCGTGCCTTGAATTACTTCCACCTGGCTGCAGTACGTGATTCTTGATCCCGAGCTTCGGGTTGG
AAGTGGGTGGGAGAGTTCGAGGCCTTGCGCTTAAGGAGCCCCTTCGCCTCGTGCTTGAGTTGAGGCCTGG
CCTGGGCGCTGGGGCCGCCGCGTGCGAATCTGGTGGCACCTTCGCGCCTGTCTCGCTGCTTTCGATAAGT
CTCTAGCCATTTAAAATTTTTGATGACCTGCTGCGACGCTTTTTTTCTGGCAAGATAGTCTTGTAAATGC
GGGCCAAGATCTGCACACTGGTATTTCGGTTTTTGGGGCCGCGGGCGGCGACGGGGCCCGTGCGTCCCAG
CGCACATGTTCGGCGAGGCGGGGCCTGCGAGCGCGGCCACCGAGAATCGGACGGGGGTAGTCTCAAGCTG
GCCGGCCTGCTCTGGTGCCTGGCCTCGCGCCGCCGTGTATCGCCCCGCCCTGGGCGGCAAGGCTGGCCCG
GTCGGCACCAGTTGCGTGAGCGGAAAGATGGCCGCTTCCCGGCCCTGCTGCAGGGAGCTCAAAATGGAGG
ACGCGGCGCTCGGGAGAGCGGGCGGGTGAGTCACCCACACAAAGGAAAAGGGCCTTTCCGTCCTCAGCCG
TCGCTTCATGTGACTCCACGGAGTACCGGGCGCCGTCCAGGCACCTCGATTAGTTCTCGAGCTTTTGGAG
TACGTCGTCTTTAGGTTGGGGGGAGGGGTTTTATGCGATGGAGTTTCCCCACACTGAGTGGGTGGAGACT
GAAGTTAGGCCAGCTTGGCACTTGATGTAATTCTCCTTGGAATTTGCCCTTTTTGAGTTTGGATCTTGGT
TCATTCTCAAGCCTCAGACAGTGGTTCAAAGTTTTTTTCTTCCATTTCAGGTGTCGTGAGGAATTAGCTT
GGTACTAATACGACTCACTATAGGGAGACCCAAGCTGGCTAGGTAAGCTTGGTACCGCCACCATGGACTA
CAAGGACGACGATGACAAGCTCGATGGAGGATACCCCTACGACGTGCCCGACTACGCCGGAGGACTCGAC
AGCCAGTTTCAGGTGCCCCTGGCCGTCCAGCCGGACCTGCCAGGCCTTTATGACTTCCCTCAGCGCCAGG
TGATGGTAGGGAGCTTCCCGGGGTCTGGGCTCTCCATGGCTGGGAGTGAGTCCCAACTCCGAGGGGGTGG
AGATGGTCGAAAGAAACGGAAACGGTGTGGTACTTGTGAGCCCTGCCGGCGGCTGGAAAACTGTGGCGCT
TGCACTAGCTGTACCAACCGCCGCACGCACCAGATCTGCAAACTGCGAAAATGTGAGGTGCTGAAGAAAA
AAGTAGGGCTTCTCAAGGAGGTGGAAATAAAGGCTGGTGAAGGAGCCGGGCCGTGGGGACAAGGAGCGGC
TGTCAAGACAGGCTCAGAGCTCAGCCCAGTTGATGGACCTGTTCCAGGTCAGATGGACTCAGGGCCAGTG
TACCATGGGGACTCACGGCAGCTAAGCGCCTCAGGGGTGCCGGTCAATGGTGCTAGAGAGCCCGCTGGAC
CCAGTCTGCTGGGGACTGGGGGTCCTTGGCGGGTAGACCAAAAGCCCGACTGGGAGGCTGCCCCAGGCCC
AGCTCATACTGCTCGCCTGGAAGATGCCCACGATCTGGTGGCCTTTTCGGCTGTGGCCGAAGCTGTGTCC
TCTTATGGGGCCCTTAGCACCCGGCTCTATGAAACCTTCAACCGTGAGATGAGTCGTGAGGCTGGGAACA
ACAGCAGGGGACCCCGGCCAGGGCCTGAGGGCTGCTCTGCTGGCAGCGAAGACCTTGACACACTGCAGAC
GGCCCTGGCCCTCGCGCGGCATGGTATGAAACCACCCAACTGCAACTGCGATGGCCCAGAATGCCCTGAC
TACCTCGAGTGGCTGGAGGGGAAGATCAAGTCTGTGGTCATGGAAGGAGGGGAGGAGCGGCCCAGGCTCC
CAGGGCCTCTGCCTCCTGGTGAGGCCGGCCTCCCAGCACCAAGCACCAGGCCACTCCTCAGCTCAGAGGT
GCCCCAGATCTCTCCCCAAGAGGGCCTGCCCCTGTCCCAGAGTGCCCTGAGCATTGCCAAGGAAAAAAAC
ATCAGCTTGCAGACCGCCATTGCCATTGAGGCCCTCACACAGCTCTCCTCTGCCCTCCCGCAGCCTTCTC
ATTCCACCCCCCAGGCTTCTTGCCCCCTTCCTGAGGCCTTGTCACCTCCTGCCCCTTTCAGATCTCCCCA
GTCTTACCTCCGGGCTCCCTCATGGCCTGTGGTTCCTCCTGAAGAGCACTCATCTTTTGCTCCTGATAGC
TCTGCCTTCCCTCCAGCAACTCCTAGAACTGAGTTCCCTGAAGCCTGGGGCACTGACACCCCTCCAGCAA
CGCCCCGGAGCTCCTGGCCCATGCCTCGCCCAAGCCCCGATCCCATGGCTGAACTGGAGCAGTTGTTGGG
CAGCGCCAGTGATTACATCCAGTCAGTATTCAAGCGGCCTGAGGCCCTGCCTACCAAGCCCAAGGTCAAG
GTGGAGGCACCCTCTTCCTCCCCGGCCCCGGCCCCATCCCCTGTACTTCAGAGGGAGGCTCCCACGCCAT
CCTCGGAGCCCGACACCCACCAGAAGGCCCAGACCGCCCTGCAGCAGCACCTCCACCACAAGCGCAGCCT
CTTCCTAGAACAGGTGCACGACACCTCCTTCCCTGCTCCTTCAGAGCCTTCTGCTCCTGGCTGGTGGCCC
CCACCAAGTTCACCTGTCCCACGGCTTCCAGACAGACCACCCAAGGAGAAGAAGAAGAAGCTCCCAACAC
CAGCTGGAGGTCCCGTGGGAACGGAGAAAGCTGCCCCTGGGATCAAGCCCAGTGTCCGAAAGCCCATTCA
GATCAAGAAGTCCAGGCCCCGGGAAGCACAGCCCCTCTTCCCACCTGTCCGACAGATTGTCCTGGAAGGG
CTTAGGTCCCCAGCCTCCCAGGAAGTGCAGGCTCATCCACCGGCCCCTCTGCCTGCCTCACAGGGCTCTG
CTGTGCCCCTGCCCCCAGAACCTTCTCTTGCGCTATTTGCACCTAGTCCCTCCAGGGACAGCCTGCTGCC
CCCTACTCAGGAAATGAGGTCCCCCAGCCCCATGACAGCCTTGCAGCCAGGCTCCACTGGCCCTCTTCCC
CCTGCCGATGACAAGCTGGAAGAGCTCATCCGGCAGTTTGAGGCTGAATTTGGAGATAGCTTTGGGCTTC
CCGGCCCCCCTTCTGTGCCCATTCAGGACCCCGAGAACCAGCAAACATGTCTCCCAGCCCCTGAGAGCCC
CTTTGCTACCCGTTCCCCCAAGCAAATCAAGATTGAGTCTTCGGGGGCTGTGACTGTGCTCTCAACCACC
TGCTTCCATTCAGAGGAGGGAGGACAGGAGGCCACACCCACCAAGGCTGAGAACCCACTCACACCCACCC
TCAGTGGCTTCTTGGAGTCACCTCTTAAGTACCTGGACACACCCACCAAGAGTCTGCTGGACACACCTGC
CAAGAGAGCCCAGGCCGAGTTCCCCACCTGCGATTGCGTCGAACAAATAGTGGAGAAAGATGAAGGTCCA
TATTATACTCACTTGGGATCTGGCCCCACGGTCGCCTCTATCCGGGAACTCATGGAGGAGCGGTATGGAG
AGAAGGGGAAAGCCATCCGGATCGAGAAGGTCATCTACACGGGGAAGGAGGGAAAGAGCTCCCGCGGTTG
CCCCATTGCAAAGTGGGTGATCCGCAGGCACACGCTGGAGGAGAAGCTACTCTGCCTGGTGCGGCACCGG
GCAGGCCACCACTGCCAGAACGCTGTGATCGTCATCCTCATCCTGGCCTGGGAGGGCATTCCCCGTAGCC
TCGGAGACACCCTCTACCAGGAGCTCACCGACACCCTCCGGAAGTATGGGAACCCCACCAGCCGGAGATG
CGGCCTCAACGATGACCGGACCTGCGCTTGCCAAGGCAAAGACCCCAACACCTGTGGTGCCTCCTTCTCC
TTTGGTTGTTCCTGGAGCATGTACTTCAACGGCTGCAAGTATGCTCGGAGCAAGACACCTCGCAAGTTCC
GCCTCGCAGGGGACAATCCCAAAGAGGAAGAAGTGCTCCGGAAGAGTTTCCAGGACCTGGCCACCGAAGT
CGCTCCCCTGTACAAGCGACTGGCCCCTCAGGCCTATCAGAACCAGGTGACCAACGAGGAAATAGCGATT
GACTGCCGTCTGGGGCTGAAGGAAGGACGGCCCTTCGCGGGGGTCACGGCCTGCATGGACTTCTGTGCCC
ACGCCTACAAGGCCCAGCATAACCTCTACAATGGGTGCACCGTGGTCTGCACCCTGACCAAGGAAGACAA
TCGCTGCGTGGGCAAGATTCCCGAGGATGAGCAGCTGCATGTTCTCCCCCTGTACAAGATGGCCAACACG
GATGAGTTTGGTAGCGAGGAGAACCAGAATGCAAAGGTGGGCAGCGGAGCCATCCAGGTGCTCACCGCCT
TCCCCCGCGAGGTCCGACGCCTGCCCGAGCCTGCCAAGTCCTGCCGCCAGCGGCAGCTGGAAGCCAGAAA
GGCAGCAGCCGAGAAGAAGAAGATTCAGAAGGAGAAGCTGAGCACTCCGGAGAAGATCAAGCAGGAGGCC
CTGGAGCTGGCGGGCATTACGTCGGACCCAGGCCTGTCTCTGAAGGGTGGATTGTCCCAGCAAGGCCTGA
AGCCCTCCCTCAAGGTGGAGCCGCAGAACCACTTCAGCTCCTTCAAGTACAGCGGCAACGCGGTGGTGGA
GAGCTACTCGGTGCTGGGCAACTGCCGGCCCTCCGACCCTTACAGCATGAACAGCGTGTACTCCTACCAC
TCCTACTATGCACAGCCCAGCCTGACCTCCGTCAATGGCTTCCACTCCAAGTACGCTCTCCCGTCTTTTA
GCTACTATGGCTTTCCATCCAGCAACCCCGTCTTCCCCTCTCAGTTCCTGGGTCCTGGTGCCTGGGGGCA
TAGTGGCAGCAGTGGCAGTTTTGAGAAGAAGCCAGACCTCCACGCTCTGCACAACAGCCTGAGCCCGGCC
TACGGTGGTGCTGAGTTTGCCGAGCTGCCCAGCCAGGCTGTTCCCACAGACGCCCACCACCCCACTCCTC
ACCACCAGCAGCCTGCGTACCCAGGCCCCAAGGAGTATCTGCTTCCCAAGGCCCCCCTACTCCACTCAGT
GTCCAGGGACCCCTCCCCCTTTGCCCAGAGCTCCAACTGCTACAACAGATCCATCAAGCAAGAGCCAGTA
GACCCGCTGACCCAGGCTGAGCCTGTGCCCAGAGACGCTGGCAAGATGGGCAAGACACCTCTGTCCGAGG
TGTCTCAGAATGGAGGACCCAGTCACCTTTGGGGACAGTACTCAGGAGGCCCAAGCATGTCCCCCAAGAG
GACTAACGGTGTGGGTGGCAGCTGGGGTGTGTTCTCGTCTGGGGAGAGTCCTGCCATCGTCCCTGACAAG
CTCAGTTCCTTTGGGGCCAGCTGCCTGGCCCCTTCCCACTTCACAGATGGCCAGTGGGGGCTGTTCCCCG
GTGAGGGGCAGCAGGCAGCTTCCCACTCTGGAGGACGGCTGCGAGGCAAACCGTGGAGCCCCTGCAAGTT
TGGGAACAGCACCTCGGCCTTGGCTGGGCCCAGCCTGACTGAGAAGCCGTGGGCGCTGGGGGCAGGGGAT
TTCAACTCGGCCCTGAAAGGTAGTCCTGGGTTCCAAGACAAGCTGTGGAACCCCATGAAAGGAGAGGAGG
GCAGGATTCCAGCCGCAGGGGCCAGCCAGCTGGACAGGGCCTGGCAGTCCTTTGGTCTGCCCCTGGGATC
CAGCGAGAAGCTGTTTGGGGCTCTGAAGTCAGAGGAGAAGCTGTGGGACCCCTTCAGCCTGGAGGAGGGG
CCGGCTGAGGAGCCCCCCAGCAAGGGAGCGGTGAAGGAGGAGAAGGGCGGTGGTGGTGCGGAGGAGGAAG
AGGAGGAGCTGTGGTCGGACAGTGAACACAACTTCCTGGACGAGAACATCGGCGGCGTGGCCGTGGCCCC
AGCCCACGGCTCCATCCTCATCGAGTGTGCCCGGCGGGAGCTGCACGCCACCACGCCGCTTAAGAAGCCC
AACCGCTGCCACCCCACCCGCATCTCGCTGGTCTTCTACCAGCACAAGAACCTCAACCAGCCCAACCACG
GGCTGGCCCTCTGGGAAGCCAAGATGAAGCAGCTGGCGGAGAGGGCACGGGCACGGCAGGAGGAGGCTGC
CCGGCTGGGCCTGGGCCAGCAGGAGGCCAAGCTCTACGGGAAGAAGCGCAAGTGGGGGGGCACTGTGGTT
GCTGAGCCCCAGCAGAAAGAGAAGAAGGGGGTCGTCCCCACCCGGCAGGCACTGGCTGTGCCCACAGACT
CGGCGGTCACCGTGTCCTCCTATGCCTACACGAAGGTCACTGGCCCCTACAGCCGCTGGATCTAGTCTAG
AGGGCCCTTCGAAGGTAAGCCTATCCCTAACCCTCTCCTCGGTCTCGATTCTACGCGTACCGGTCATCAT
CACCATCACCATTGAGTTTAAACCCGCTGATCAGCCTCGACTGTGCCTTCTAGTTGCCAGCCATCTGTTG
TTTGCCCCTCCCCCGTGCCTTCCTTGACCCTGGAAGGTGCCACTCCCACTGTCCTTTCCTAATAAAATGA
GGAAATTGCATCGCATTGTCTGAGTAGGTGTCATTCTATTCTGGGGGGTGGGGTGGGGCAGGACAGCAAG
GGGGAGGATTGGGAAGACAATAGCAGGCATGCTGGGGATGCGGTGGGCTCTATGGCTTCTGAGGCGGAAA
GAACCAGCTGGGGCTCTAGGGGGTATCCCC
[124 nt withheld, positions 7101-7224]
C
[91 nt withheld, positions 7226-7316]
A
[49 nt withheld, positions 7318-7366]
CCTTTGACGTTGGAGTCCACGTTCTTT
[37 nt withheld, positions 7394-7430]
ACCCTATCTCGGTCTATTCTTTTGATTTATAAGGGATTTTGCCGATTTCGGCCTATTGGTTAAAAAATGA
GCTGATTTAACAAAAATTTAACGCGAATTAATTCTGTGGAATGTGTGTCAGTTAGGGTGTGGAAAGTCCC
CAGGCTCCCCAGCAGGCAGAAGTATGCAAAGCATGCATCTCAATTAGTCAGCAACCAGGTGTGGAAAGTC
CCCAGGCTCCCCAGCAGGCAGAAGTATGCAAAGCATGCATCTCAATTAGTCAGCAACCATAGTCCCGCCC
CTAACTCCGCCCATCCCGCCCCTAACTCCGCCCAGTTCCGCCCATTCTCCGCCCCATGGCTGACTAATTT
TTTTTATTTATGCAGAGGCCGAGGCCGCCTCTGCCTCTGAGCTATTCCAGAAGTAGTGAGGAGGCTTTTT
TGGAGGCCTAGGCTTTTGCAAAAAGCTCCCGGGAGCTTGTATATCCATTTTCGGATCTGATCAAGAGACA
GGATGAGGATCGTTTCGCATGATTGAACAAGATGGATTGCACGCAGGTTCTCCGGCCGCTTGGGTGGAGA
GGCTATTCGGCTATGACTGGGCACAACAGACAATCGGCTGCTCTGATGCCGCCGTGTTCCGGCTGTCAGC
GCAGGGGCGCCCGGTTCTTTTTGTCAAGACCGACCTGTCCGGTGCCCTGAATGAACTGCAGGACGAGGCA
GCGCGGCTATCGTGGCTGGCCACGACGGGCGTTCCTTGCGCAGCTGTGCTCGACGTTGTCACTGAAGCGG
GAAGGGACTGGCTGCTATTGGGCGAAGTGCCGGGGCAGGATCTCCTGTCATCTCACCTTGCTCCTGCCGA
GAAAGTATCCATCATGGCTGATGCAATGCGGCGGCTGCATACGCTTGATCCGGCTACCTGCCCATTCGAC
CACCAAGCGAAACATCGCATCGAGCGAGCACGTACTCGGATGGAAGCCGGTCTTGTCGATCAGGATGATC
TGGACGAAGAGCATCAGGGGCTCGCGCCAGCCGAACTGTTCGCCAGGCTCAAGGCGCGCATGCCCGACGG
CGAGGATCTCGTCGTGACCCATGGCGATGCCTGCTTGCCGAATATCATGGTGGAAAATGGCCGCTTTTCT
GGATTCATCGACTGTGGCCGGCTGGGTGTGGCGGACCGCTATCAGGACATAGCGTTGGCTACCCGTGATA
TTGCTGAAGAGCTTGGCGGCGAATGGGCTGACCGCTTCCTCGTGCTTTACGGTATCGCCGCTCCCGATTC
GCAGCGCATCGCCTTCTATCGCCTTCTTGACGAGTTCTTCTGAGCGGGACTCTGGGGTTCGCGAAATGAC
CGACCAAGCGACGCCCAACCTGCCATCACGAGATTTCGATTCCACCGCCGCCTTCTATGAAAGGTTGGGC
TTCGGAATCGTTTTCCGGGACGCCGGCTGGATGATCCTCCAGCGCGGGGATCTCATGCTGGAGTTCTTCG
CCCACCCCAACTTGTTTATTGCAGCTTATAATGGTTACAAATAAAGCAATAGCATCACAAATTTCACAAA
TAAAGCATTTTTTTCACTGCATTCTAGTTGTGGTTTGTCCAAACTCATCAATGTATCTTATCATGTCTGT
ATACCGTCGACCTCTAGCTAGAGCTTGGCGTAATCATGGTCATAGCTGTTTCCTGTGTGAAATTGTTATC
CGCTCACAATTCCACACAACATACGAGCCGGAAGCATAAAGTGTAAAGCCTGGGGTGCCTAATGAGTGAG
CTAACTCACATTAATTGCGTTGCGCTCACTGCCCGCTTTCCAGTCGGGAAACCTGTCGTGCCAGCTGCAT
TAATGAATCGGCCAACGCGCGGGGAGAGGCGGTTTGCGTATTGGGCGCTCTTCCGCTTCCTCGCTCACTG
ACTCGCTGCGCTCGGTCGTTCGGCTGCGGCGAGCGGTATCAGCTCACTCAAAGGCGGTAATACGGTTATC
CACAGAATCAGGGGATAACGCAGGAAAGAACATGTGAGCAAAAGGCCAGGAACCGTAAAAAGGCCGCGTT
GCTGGCGTTTTTCCATAGGCTCCGCCCCCCTGACGAGCATCACAAAAATCGACGCTCAAGTCAGAGGTGG
CGAAACCCGACAGGACTATAAAGATACCAGGCGTTTCCCCCTGGAAGCTCCCTCGTGCGCTCTCCTGTTC
CGACCCTGCCGCTTACCGGATACCTGTCCGCCTTTCTCCCTTCGGGAAGCGTGGCGCTTTCTCATAGCTC
ACGCTGTAGGTATCTCAGTTCGGTGTAGGTCGTTCGCTCCAAGCTGGGCTGTGTGCACGAACCCCCCGTT
CAGCCCGACCGCTGCGCCTTATCCGGTAACTATCGTCTTGAGTCCAACCCGGTAAGACACGACTTATCGC
CACTGGCAGCAGCCACTGGTAACAGGATTAGCAGAGCGAGGTATGTAGGCGGTGCTACAGAGTTCTTGAA
GTGGTGGCCTAACTACGGCTACACTAGAAGAACAGTATTTGGTATCTGCGCTCTGCTGAAGCCAGTTACC
TTCGGAAAAAGAGTTGGTAGCTCTTGATCCGGCAAACAAACCACCGCTGGTAGCGGTGGTTTTTTTGTTT
GCAAGCAGCAGATTACGCGCAGAAAAAAAGGATCTCAAGAAGATCCTTTGATCTTTTCTACGGGGTCTGA
CGCTCAGTGGAACGAAAACTCACGTTAAGGGATTTTGGTCATGAGATTATCAAAAAGGATCTTCACCTAG
ATCCTTTTAAATTAAAAATGAAGTTTTAAATCAATCTAAAGTATATATGAGTAAACTTGGTCTGACAGTT
ACCAATGCTTAATCAGTGAGGCACCTATCTCAGCGATCTGTCTATTTCGTTCATCCATAGTTGCCTGACT
CCCCGTCGTGTAGATAACTACGATACGGGAGGGCTTACCATCTGGCCCCAGTGCTGCAATGATACCGCGA
GACCCACGCTCACCGGCTCCAGATTTATCAGCAATAAACCAGCCAGCCGGAAGGGCCGAGCGCAGAAGTG
GTCCTGCAACTTTATCCGCCTCCATCCAGTCTATTAATTGTTGCCGGGAAGCTAGAGTAAGTAGTTCGCC
AGTTAATAGTTTGCGCAACGTTGTTGCCATTGCTACAGGCATCGTGGTGTCACGCTCGTCGTTTGGTATG
GCTTCATTCAGCTCCGGTTCCCAACGATCAAGGCGAGTTACATGATCCCCCATGTTGTGCAAAAAAGCGG
TTAGCTCCTTCGGTCCTCCGATCGTTGTCAGAAGTAAGTTGGCCGCAGTGTTATCACTCATGGTTATGGC
AGCACTGCATAATTCTCTTACTGTCATGCCATCCGTAAGATGCTTTTCTGTGACTGGTGAGTACTCAACC
AAGTCATTCTGAGAATAGTGTATGCGGCGACCGAGTTGCTCTTGCCCGGCGTCAATACGGGATAATACCG
CGCCACATAGCAGAACTTTAAAAGTGCTCATCATTGGAAAACGTTCTTCGGGGCGAAAACTCTCAAGGAT
CTTACCGCTGTTGAGATCCAGTTCGATGTAACCCACTCGTGCACCCAACTGATCTTCAGCATCTTTTACT
TTCACCAGCGTTTCTGGGTGAGCAAAAACAGGAAGGCAAAATGCCGCAAAAAAGGGAATAAGGGCGACAC
GGAAATGTTGAATACTCATACTCTTCCTTTTTCAATATTATTGAAGCATTTATCAGGGTTATTGTCTCAT
GAGCGGATACATATTTGAATGTATTTAGAAAAATAAACAAATAGGGGTTCCGCGCACATTTCCCCGAAAA
GTGCCACCTGACGTCGACGGATCGGGAGATCTCCCGATCCCCTATGGTGCACTCTCAGTACAATCTGCTC
TGATGCCGCATAGTTAAGCCAGTATCTGCTCCCTGCTTGTGTGTTGGAGGTCGCTGAGTAGTGCGCGAGC
AAAATTTAAGCTACAACAAGGCAAGGCTTGACCGACAATTGCATGAAGAATCTGCTTAGGGTTAGGCGTT
TTGCGCTGCTTCGCGATGTACGGGCCAGATATACGCGTTGACATTGATTATTGACTAGGCTTTTGCAAAA
AGCTTTGCAAAGATGGATAAAGTTTTAAACAGAGAGGAATCTTTGCAGCTAATGGACCTTCTAGGTCTTG
AAAGGAGTGGGAATT
