>Addgene plasmid #127896 | FH-TET3-HxDmut-pEF | depositor partial sequence | sequence record 247681 | insert sequence
ATGGACTACAAGGACGACGATGACAAGCTCGATGGAGGATACCCCTACGACGTGCCCGACTACGCCGGAG
GACTCGACAGCCAGTTTCAGGTGCCCCTGGCCGTCCAGCCGGACCTGCCAGGCCTTTATGACTTCCCTCA
GCGCCAGGTGATGGTAGGGAGCTTCCCGGGGTCTGGGCTCTCCATGGCTGGGAGTGAGTCCCAACTCCGA
GGGGGTGGAGATGGTCGAAAGAAACGGAAACGGTGTGGTACTTGTGAGCCCTGCCGGCGGCTGGAAAACT
GTGGCGCTTGCACTAGCTGTACCAACCGCCGCACGCACCAGATCTGCAAACTGCGAAAATGTGAGGTGCT
GAAGAAAAAAGTAGGGCTTCTCAAGGAGGTGGAAATAAAGGCTGGTGAAGGAGCCGGGCCGTGGGGACAA
GGAGCGGCTGTCAAGACAGGCTCAGAGCTCAGCCCAGTTGATGGACCTGTTCCAGGTCAGATGGACTCAG
GGCCAGTGTACCATGGGGACTCACGGCAGCTAAGCGCCTCAGGGGTGCCGGTCAATGGTGCTAGAGAGCC
CGCTGGACCCAGTCTGCTGGGGACTGGGGGTCCTTGGCGGGTAGACCAAAAGCCCGACTGGGAGGCTGCC
CCAGGCCCAGCTCATACTGCTCGCCTGGAAGATGCCCACGATCTGGTGGCCTTTTCGGCTGTGGCCGAAG
CTGTGTCCTCTTATGGGGCCCTTAGCACCCGGCTCTATGAAACCTTCAACCGTGAGATGAGTCGTGAGGC
TGGGAACAACAGCAGGGGACCCCGGCCAGGGCCTGAGGGCTGCTCTGCTGGCAGCGAAGACCTTGACACA
CTGCAGACGGCCCTGGCCCTCGCGCGGCATGGTATGAAACCACCCAACTGCAACTGCGATGGCCCAGAAT
GCCCTGACTACCTCGAGTGGCTGGAGGGGAAGATCAAGTCTGTGGTCATGGAAGGAGGGGAGGAGCGGCC
CAGGCTCCCAGGGCCTCTGCCTCCTGGTGAGGCCGGCCTCCCAGCACCAAGCACCAGGCCACTCCTCAGC
TCAGAGGTGCCCCAGATCTCTCCCCAAGAGGGCCTGCCCCTGTCCCAGAGTGCCCTGAGCATTGCCAAGG
AAAAAAACATCAGCTTGCAGACCGCCATTGCCATTGAGGCCCTCACACAGCTCTCCTCTGCCCTCCCGCA
GCCTTCTCATTCCACCCCCCAGGCTTCTTGCCCCCTTCCTGAGGCCTTGTCACCTCCTGCCCCTTTCAGA
TCTCCCCAGTCTTACCTCCGGGCTCCCTCATGGCCTGTGGTTCCTCCTGAAGAGCACTCATCTTTTGCTC
CTGATAGCTCTGCCTTCCCTCCAGCAACTCCTAGAACTGAGTTCCCTGAAGCCTGGGGCACTGACACCCC
TCCAGCAACGCCCCGGAGCTCCTGGCCCATGCCTCGCCCAAGCCCCGATCCCATGGCTGAACTGGAGCAG
TTGTTGGGCAGCGCCAGTGATTACATCCAGTCAGTATTCAAGCGGCCTGAGGCCCTGCCTACCAAGCCCA
AGGTCAAGGTGGAGGCACCCTCTTCCTCCCCGGCCCCGGCCCCATCCCCTGTACTTCAGAGGGAGGCTCC
CACGCCATCCTCGGAGCCCGACACCCACCAGAAGGCCCAGACCGCCCTGCAGCAGCACCTCCACCACAAG
CGCAGCCTCTTCCTAGAACAGGTGCACGACACCTCCTTCCCTGCTCCTTCAGAGCCTTCTGCTCCTGGCT
GGTGGCCCCCACCAAGTTCACCTGTCCCACGGCTTCCAGACAGACCACCCAAGGAGAAGAAGAAGAAGCT
CCCAACACCAGCTGGAGGTCCCGTGGGAACGGAGAAAGCTGCCCCTGGGATCAAGCCCAGTGTCCGAAAG
CCCATTCAGATCAAGAAGTCCAGGCCCCGGGAAGCACAGCCCCTCTTCCCACCTGTCCGACAGATTGTCC
TGGAAGGGCTTAGGTCCCCAGCCTCCCAGGAAGTGCAGGCTCATCCACCGGCCCCTCTGCCTGCCTCACA
GGGCTCTGCTGTGCCCCTGCCCCCAGAACCTTCTCTTGCGCTATTTGCACCTAGTCCCTCCAGGGACAGC
CTGCTGCCCCCTACTCAGGAAATGAGGTCCCCCAGCCCCATGACAGCCTTGCAGCCAGGCTCCACTGGCC
CTCTTCCCCCTGCCGATGACAAGCTGGAAGAGCTCATCCGGCAGTTTGAGGCTGAATTTGGAGATAGCTT
TGGGCTTCCCGGCCCCCCTTCTGTGCCCATTCAGGACCCCGAGAACCAGCAAACATGTCTCCCAGCCCCT
GAGAGCCCCTTTGCTACCCGTTCCCCCAAGCAAATCAAGATTGAGTCTTCGGGGGCTGTGACTGTGCTCT
CAACCACCTGCTTCCATTCAGAGGAGGGAGGACAGGAGGCCACACCCACCAAGGCTGAGAACCCACTCAC
ACCCACCCTCAGTGGCTTCTTGGAGTCACCTCTTAAGTACCTGGACACACCCACCAAGAGTCTGCTGGAC
ACACCTGCCAAGAGAGCCCAGGCCGAGTTCCCCACCTGCGATTGCGTCGAACAAATAGTGGAGAAAGATG
AAGGTCCATATTATACTCACTTGGGATCTGGCCCCACGGTCGCCTCTATCCGGGAACTCATGGAGGAGCG
GTATGGAGAGAAGGGGAAAGCCATCCGGATCGAGAAGGTCATCTACACGGGGAAGGAGGGAAAGAGCTCC
CGCGGTTGCCCCATTGCAAAGTGGGTGATCCGCAGGCACACGCTGGAGGAGAAGCTACTCTGCCTGGTGC
GGCACCGGGCAGGCCACCACTGCCAGAACGCTGTGATCGTCATCCTCATCCTGGCCTGGGAGGGCATTCC
CCGTAGCCTCGGAGACACCCTCTACCAGGAGCTCACCGACACCCTCCGGAAGTATGGGAACCCCACCAGC
CGGAGATGCGGCCTCAACGATGACCGGACCTGCGCTTGCCAAGGCAAAGACCCCAACACCTGTGGTGCCT
CCTTCTCCTTTGGTTGTTCCTGGAGCATGTACTTCAACGGCTGCAAGTATGCTCGGAGCAAGACACCTCG
CAAGTTCCGCCTCGCAGGGGACAATCCCAAAGAGGAAGAAGTGCTCCGGAAGAGTTTCCAGGACCTGGCC
ACCGAAGTCGCTCCCCTGTACAAGCGACTGGCCCCTCAGGCCTATCAGAACCAGGTGACCAACGAGGAAA
TAGCGATTGACTGCCGTCTGGGGCTGAAGGAAGGACGGCCCTTCGCGGGGGTCACGGCCTGCATGGACTT
CTGTGCCCACGCCTACAAGGCCCAGCATAACCTCTACAATGGGTGCACCGTGGTCTGCACCCTGACCAAG
GAAGACAATCGCTGCGTGGGCAAGATTCCCGAGGATGAGCAGCTGCATGTTCTCCCCCTGTACAAGATGG
CCAACACGGATGAGTTTGGTAGCGAGGAGAACCAGAATGCAAAGGTGGGCAGCGGAGCCATCCAGGTGCT
CACCGCCTTCCCCCGCGAGGTCCGACGCCTGCCCGAGCCTGCCAAGTCCTGCCGCCAGCGGCAGCTGGAA
GCCAGAAAGGCAGCAGCCGAGAAGAAGAAGATTCAGAAGGAGAAGCTGAGCACTCCGGAGAAGATCAAGC
AGGAGGCCCTGGAGCTGGCGGGCATTACGTCGGACCCAGGCCTGTCTCTGAAGGGTGGATTGTCCCAGCA
AGGCCTGAAGCCCTCCCTCAAGGTGGAGCCGCAGAACCACTTCAGCTCCTTCAAGTACAGCGGCAACGCG
GTGGTGGAGAGCTACTCGGTGCTGGGCAACTGCCGGCCCTCCGACCCTTACAGCATGAACAGCGTGTACT
CCTACCACTCCTACTATGCACAGCCCAGCCTGACCTCCGTCAATGGCTTCCACTCCAAGTACGCTCTCCC
GTCTTTTAGCTACTATGGCTTTCCATCCAGCAACCCCGTCTTCCCCTCTCAGTTCCTGGGTCCTGGTGCC
TGGGGGCATAGTGGCAGCAGTGGCAGTTTTGAGAAGAAGCCAGACCTCCACGCTCTGCACAACAGCCTGA
GCCCGGCCTACGGTGGTGCTGAGTTTGCCGAGCTGCCCAGCCAGGCTGTTCCCACAGACGCCCACCACCC
CACTCCTCACCACCAGCAGCCTGCGTACCCAGGCCCCAAGGAGTATCTGCTTCCCAAGGCCCCCCTACTC
CACTCAGTGTCCAGGGACCCCTCCCCCTTTGCCCAGAGCTCCAACTGCTACAACAGATCCATCAAGCAAG
AGCCAGTAGACCCGCTGACCCAGGCTGAGCCTGTGCCCAGAGACGCTGGCAAGATGGGCAAGACACCTCT
GTCCGAGGTGTCTCAGAATGGAGGACCCAGTCACCTTTGGGGACAGTACTCAGGAGGCCCAAGCATGTCC
CCCAAGAGGACTAACGGTGTGGGTGGCAGCTGGGGTGTGTTCTCGTCTGGGGAGAGTCCTGCCATCGTCC
CTGACAAGCTCAGTTCCTTTGGGGCCAGCTGCCTGGCCCCTTCCCACTTCACAGATGGCCAGTGGGGGCT
GTTCCCCGGTGAGGGGCAGCAGGCAGCTTCCCACTCTGGAGGACGGCTGCGAGGCAAACCGTGGAGCCCC
TGCAAGTTTGGGAACAGCACCTCGGCCTTGGCTGGGCCCAGCCTGACTGAGAAGCCGTGGGCGCTGGGGG
CAGGGGATTTCAACTCGGCCCTGAAAGGTAGTCCTGGGTTCCAAGACAAGCTGTGGAACCCCATGAAAGG
AGAGGAGGGCAGGATTCCAGCCGCAGGGGCCAGCCAGCTGGACAGGGCCTGGCAGTCCTTTGGTCTGCCC
CTGGGATCCAGCGAGAAGCTGTTTGGGGCTCTGAAGTCAGAGGAGAAGCTGTGGGACCCCTTCAGCCTGG
AGGAGGGGCCGGCTGAGGAGCCCCCCAGCAAGGGAGCGGTGAAGGAGGAGAAGGGCGGTGGTGGTGCGGA
GGAGGAAGAGGAGGAGCTGTGGTCGGACAGTGAACACAACTTCCTGGACGAGAACATCGGCGGCGTGGCC
GTGGCCCCAGCCCACGGCTCCATCCTCATCGAGTGTGCCCGGCGGGAGCTGCACGCCACCACGCCGCTTA
AGAAGCCCAACCGCTGCCACCCCACCCGCATCTCGCTGGTCTTCTACCAGCACAAGAACCTCAACCAGCC
CAACCACGGGCTGGCCCTCTGGGAAGCCAAGATGAAGCAGCTGGCGGAGAGGGCACGGGCACGGCAGGAG
GAGGCTGCCCGGCTGGGCCTGGGCCAGCAGGAGGCCAAGCTCTACGGGAAGAAGCGCAAGTGGGGGGGCA
CTGTGGTTGCTGAGCCCCAGCAGAAAGAGAAGAAGGGGGTCGTCCCCACCCGGCAGGCACTGGCTGTGCC
CACAGACTCGGCGGTCACCGTGTCCTCCTATGCCTACACGAAGGTCACTGGCCCCTACAGCCGCTGGATC
TAGTCTAGA
